Addgene plasmid #87250: pFG2
Purpose: gene for resistance to nourseothricin (Nat) inserted next to the parS segments (INT). Also known as pANCH1-Nat
Depositing lab: Kerstin Bystricky. Depositing organization: CNRS, Delegation Midi Pyrenees. Publication: DNA dynamics during early double-strand break processing revealed by non-intrusive imaging of living cells. Saad H, Gallardo F, Dalvai M, Tanguy-le-Gac N, Lane D, Bystricky K. PLoS Genet. 2014 Mar 13;10(3):e1004187. doi: 10.1371/journal.pgen.1004187. eCollection 2014 Mar. PGENETICS-D-13-01770 PubMed 24625580.
Backbone
  Vector backbone: pAG25
  Vector type: Yeast Expression
Growth in bacteria
  Bacterial resistance: Ampicillin, 100 μg/mL
  Growth temperature: 37°C
  Growth strain: DH5alpha
  Copy number: Unknown
Gene/Insert
  Gene/Insert name: Nat (alt name: resistance to nourseothricin)
  Promoter: TEF
  Tag / fusion protein: parS segments (N terminal on insert)
  Cloning method: Unknown
  Sequencing primers: 5′ SP6
Terms and licenses: Academic/Nonprofit Terms; Industry Terms: Not Available to Industry
How to cite: pFG2 was a gift from Kerstin Bystricky (Addgene plasmid # 87250 ; http://n2t.net/addgene:87250 ; RRID:Addgene_87250)
