[The description below was written by a language model from this plasmid's Addgene catalogue record and pLannotate feature annotations shown in this document.]
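Description:
pFG2, also known as pANCH1-Nat, is a 4,708 nt yeast plasmid built on the pAG25 backbone that places a nourseothricin resistance cassette next to a block of parS segments (referred to in the record as INT). It is maintained in E. coli through a high-copy ColE1/pUC-type origin and a β-lactamase gene (AmpR) with its own promoter, giving ampicillin selection. No yeast replication origin or centromere appears in the feature table, consistent with pAG25-type marker plasmids that usually serve as a source of DNA for genomic integration rather than as episomes, although the record does not state the delivery route explicitly. Short fragments annotated as lacI, rop and bom are backbone remnants. SP6 and T7 phage promoters sit either side of the region holding the cassette and are useful as sequencing primer sites.

The selectable payload is the natMX-style cassette: the Ashbya gossypii TEF promoter drives the Streptomyces noursei nat1 nourseothricin acetyltransferase gene, followed by the A. gossypii TEF terminator, conferring nourseothricin resistance in yeast. The catalogue lists the parS segments as an "N-terminal tag," but they are DNA elements upstream of the cassette, not a protein fusion. The automated annotation does not label them, and they presumably lie in the unannotated stretch between the SP6 promoter and the TEF promoter. parS sites are bacterial partition sequences bound by ParB proteins, which nucleate and spread on the surrounding DNA. With a fluorescently tagged ParB, a short parS insertion forms a visible focus at a chosen chromosomal locus. The associated work used this approach for non-intrusive live-cell imaging of DNA dynamics during early double-strand break processing, with the Nat marker allowing selection of cells that carry the parS insertion.
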