Features (pLannotate 1.2.2; 11 found; start..end, strand, type, name):
    521..864     +  promoter       TEF promoter: Ashbya gossypii TEF promoter
    871..1435    +  CDS            NrsR (fragment): nourseothricin acetyltransferase; Streptomyces noursei nat1; confers resistance to nourseothricin
   1443..1640    +  terminator     TEF terminator: Ashbya gossypii TEF terminator
   1748..1766    -  promoter       T7 promoter: promoter for bacteriophage T7 RNA polymerase
   1788..1841    -  CDS            lacI (fragment): lac repressor; lacI; The lac repressor binds to the lac operator to inhibit transcription in E. coli. This inhibition can be relieved by adding lactose or isopropyl-β-D-thiogalactopyranoside (IPTG).
   2024..2612    -  rep_origin     ori: high-copy-number ColE1/pMB1/pBR322/pUC origin of replication
   2783..3643    -  CDS            AmpR: β-lactamase; bla; confers resistance to ampicillin, carbenicillin, and related antibiotics
   3644..3748    -  promoter       AmpR promoter: bla
   3843..3878    +  CDS            rop (fragment): Rop protein, which maintains plasmids at low copy number; rop
   3980..4031    +  misc_feature   bom (fragment): basis of mobility region from pBR322
   4094..4112    +  promoter       SP6 promoter: promoter for bacteriophage SP6 RNA polymerase
>Addgene plasmid #87250 | pFG2 | addgene full sequence | sequence record 173625 | Addgene NGS Result
ACGCTGTACCTCGCCCGGCAATCGCGCGCTTTATGCGCATAAACCTAGCCGGCGTGTTCCGCAATCGCAT
ACCCCTTTCGCGACCCGAGACAGCCCTCACGAGACAGCCCTCACGAGACAGCCCTCACGAGACAGCCCTC
ACGAGACATCGGCTGCGCCGGTCGTCGGCCCCGCGAAGCCACCCGCCCGACTTTATGCGCATAAACAACC
ACTCTTCGACGCGTCGCCGAACACAGGACACTCCCCTCTCGCGATCACTGCGCATCGCCAAACCGAAACC
GCCTCAGCGACCTATCAAGAGGAACCCCACACCGATCTCGATTGCCCCCCATCAGGCCCCTCGATGCAGA
CTCGCTACAATACAGGCCTCACCCCTCCTGCCTTGAACGATGATCACGATCTACCACAACCCCCGATGCT
CGAAATCCCGCGAGACGCTTGCGTTGGTCGAGTCGCTGAATACCGCCGGCGCGCCAGATCTGTTTAGCTT
GCCTCGTCCCCGCCGGGTCACCCGGCCAGCGACATGGAGGCCCAGAATACCCTCCTTGACAGTCTTGACG
TGCGCAGCTCAGGGGCATGATGTGACTGTCGCCCGTACATTTAGCCCATACATCCCCATGTATAATCATT
TGCATCCATACATTTTGATGGCCGCACGGCGCGAAGCAAAAATTACGGCTCCTCGCTGCAGACCTGCGAG
CAGGGAAACGCTCCCCTCACAGACGCGTTGAATTGTCCCCACGCCGCGCCCCTGTAGAGAAATATAAAAG
GTTAGGATTTGCCACTGAGGTTCTTCTTTCATATACTTCCTTTTAAAATCTTGCTAGGATACAGTTCTCA
CATCACATCCGAACATAAACAACCATGGGTACCACTCTTGACGACACGGCTTACCGGTACCGCACCAGTG
TCCCGGGGGACGCCGAGGCCATCGAGGCACTGGATGGGTCCTTCACCACCGACACCGTCTTCCGCGTCAC
CGCCACCGGGGACGGCTTCACCCTGCGGGAGGTGCCGGTGGACCCGCCCCTGACCAAGGTGTTCCCCGAC
GACGAATCGGACGACGAATCGGACGACGGGGAGGACGGCGACCCGGACTCCCGGACGTTCGTCGCGTACG
GGGACGACGGCGACCTGGCGGGCTTCGTGGTCGTCTCGTACTCCGGCTGGAACCGCCGGCTGACCGTCGA
GGACATCGAGGTCGCCCCGGAGCACCGGGGGCACGGGGTCGGGCGCGCGTTGATGGGGCTCGCGACGGAG
TTCGCCCGCGAGCGGGGCGCCGGGCACCTCTGGCTGGAGGTCACCAACGTCAACGCACCGGCGATCCACG
CGTACCGGCGGATGGGGTTCACCCTCTGCGGCCTGGACACCGCCCTGTACGACGGCACCGCCTCGGACGG
CGAGCAGGCGCTCTACATGAGCATGCCCTGCCCCTAATCAGTACTGACAATAAAAAGATTCTTGTTTTCA
AGAACTTGTCATTTGTATAGTTTTTTTATATTGTAGTTGTTCTATTTTAATCAAATGTTAGCGTGATTTA
TATTTTTTTTCGCCTCGACATCATCTGCCCAGATGCGAAGTTAAGTGCGCAGAAAGTAATATCATGCGTC
AATCGTATGTGAATGCTGGTCGCTATACTGCTGTCGATTCGATACTAACGCCGCCATCCAGTGTCGAAAA
CGAGCTCGAATTCATCGATGATATCAGATCCACTAGTGGCCTATGCGGCCGCGGATCTGCCGGTCTCCCT
ATAGTGAGTCGTATTAATTTCGATAAGCCAGGTTAACCTGCATTAATGAATCGGCCAACGCGCGGGGAGA
GGCGGTTTGCGTATTGGGCGCTCTTCCGCTTCCTCGCTCACTGACTCGCTGCGCTCGGTCGTTCGGCTGC
GGCGAGCGGTATCAGCTCACTCAAAGGCGGTAATACGGTTATCCACAGAATCAGGGGATAACGCAGGAAA
GAACATGTGAGCAAAAGGCCAGCAAAAGGCCAGGAACCGTAAAAAGGCCGCGTTGCTGGCGTTTTTCCAT
AGGCTCCGCCCCCCTGACGAGCATCACAAAAATCGACGCTCAAGTCAGAGGTGGCGAAACCCGACAGGAC
TATAAAGATACCAGGCGTTTCCCCCTGGAAGCTCCCTCGTGCGCTCTCCTGTTCCGACCCTGCCGCTTAC
CGGATACCTGTCCGCCTTTCTCCCTTCGGGAAGCGTGGCGCTTTCTCATAGCTCACGCTGTAGGTATCTC
AGTTCGGTGTAGGTCGTTCGCTCCAAGCTGGGCTGTGTGCACGAACCCCCCGTTCAGCCCGACCGCTGCG
CCTTATCCGGTAACTATCGTCTTGAGTCCAACCCGGTAAGACACGACTTATCGCCACTGGCAGCAGCCAC
TGGTAACAGGATTAGCAGAGCGAGGTATGTAGGCGGTGCTACAGAGTTCTTGAAGTGGTGGCCTAACTAC
GGCTACACTAGAAGAACAGTATTTGGTATCTGCGCTCTGCTGAAGCCAGTTACCTTCGGAAAAAGAGTTG
GTAGCTCTTGATCCGGCAAACAAACCACCGCTGGTAGCGGTGGTTTTTTTGTTTGCAAGCAGCAGATTAC
GCGCAGAAAAAAAGGATCTCAAGAAGATCCTTTGATCTTTTCTACGGGGTCTGACGCTCAGTGGAACGAA
AACTCACGTTAAGGGATTTTGGTCATGAGATTATCAAAAAGGATCTTCACCTAGATCCTTTTAAATTAAA
AATGAAGTTTTAAATCAATCTAAAGTATATATGAGTAAACTTGGTCTGACAGTTACCAATGCTTAATCAG
TGAGGCACCTATCTCAGCGATCTGTCTATTTCGTTCATCCATAGTTGCCTGACTCCCCGTCGTGTAGATA
ACTACGATACGGGAGGGCTTACCATCTGGCCCCAGTGCTGCAATGATACCGCGAGACCCACGCTCACCGG
CTCCAGATTTATCAGCAATAAACCAGCCAGCCGGAAGGGCCGAGCGCAGAAGTGGTCCTGCAACTTTATC
CGCCTCCATCCAGTCTATTAATTGTTGCCGGGAAGCTAGAGTAAGTAGTTCGCCAGTTAATAGTTTGCGC
AACGTTGTTGCCATTGCTACAGGCATCGTGGTGTCACGCTCGTCGTTTGGTATGGCTTCATTCAGCTCCG
GTTCCCAACGATCAAGGCGAGTTACATGATCCCCCATGTTGTGCAAAAAAGCGGTTAGCTCCTTCGGTCC
TCCGATCGTTGTCAGAAGTAAGTTGGCCGCAGTGTTATCACTCATGGTTATGGCAGCACTGCATAATTCT
CTTACTGTCATGCCATCCGTAAGATGCTTTTCTGTGACTGGTGAGTACTCAACCAAGTCATTCTGAGAAT
AGTGTATGCGGCGACCGAGTTGCTCTTGCCCGGCGTCAATACGGGATAATACCGCGCCACATAGCAGAAC
TTTAAAAGTGCTCATCATTGGAAAACGTTCTTCGGGGCGAAAACTCTCAAGGATCTTACCGCTGTTGAGA
TCCAGTTCGATGTAACCCACTCGTGCACCCAACTGATCTTCAGCATCTTTTACTTTCACCAGCGTTTCTG
GGTGAGCAAAAACAGGAAGGCAAAATGCCGCAAAAAAGGGAATAAGGGCGACACGGAAATGTTGAATACT
CATACTCTTCCTTTTTCAATATTATTGAAGCATTTATCAGGGTTATTGTCTCATGAGCGGATACATATTT
GAATGTATTTAGAAAAATAAACAAATAGGGGTTCCGCGCACATTTCCCCGAAAAGTGCCACCTGACGTCT
AAGAAACCATTATTATCATGACATTAACCTATAAAAATAGGCGTATCACGAGGCCCTTTCGTCTCGCGCG
TTTCGGTGATGACGGTGAAAACCTCTGACACATGCAGCTCCCGGAGACGGTCACAGCTTGTCTGTAAGCG
GATGCCGGGAGCAGACAAGCCCGTCAGGGCGCGTCAGCGGGTGTTGGCGGGTGTCGGGGCTGGCTTAACT
ATGCGGCATCAGAGCAGATTGTACTGAGAGTGCACCATATGGACATATTGTCGTTAGAACGCGGCTACAA
TTAATACATAACCTTATGTATCATACACATACGATTTAGGTGACACTATAGAACGCGGCCGCCAGCTGAA
GCTTCGTACGCTGCAGGTCGACGGATCCCCCCATTCGGACGATCGGTTTATGCGCATAAACGAGCGGTGG
ATGTTCGATGGCTCGTTTGGACGGTGTGGTGAAGAGGAAGCGGCTGATGCCGAGTGATCGATGCCCTGCT
CAGGATTACGTCTTCATGGGCGTATCGTCGGGGCCGTTCGTGGCAGAGATATCTCGACGCTCTCTCCTTT
CGCGGGACGAGCCGCGTTGCCTGCGAGCCGCGAGTTTGTGCGCATAAAGACTGCGGAGGCCGATCGATGG
GCTTCGTCGCTAGAGCGCATGGTATTCACTCGCGAGCGTCCGGCGTGAGCTGCGTGTCGTAGTCAGGTGC
GTAGATCACGAGGTGCGTCGTTGAATGGACGTGCATGGAGGCAATGTCCTGCCGGGCCGTAGTGTTTATG
CGCATAAACCAGAGGCAACGATAGGCCGCGACGAAGCGCCGTTGACAGAGACTACGCCTGAGTCAGGCGG
GCAATGACGTCATGTCGGGGACGACGGTCTATCGATATAGCCATCGCGCAGTGCCGTTGCGTGTCGACAT
ATGTCCATGCCACGAGCC
